>Addgene plasmid #131653 | SPI1_pet28a | addgene full sequence | sequence record 258673 | Addgene NGS Result
ATCCGGATATAGTTCCTCCTTTCAGCAAAAAACCCCTCAAGACCCGTTTAGAGGCCCCAAGGGGTTATGC
TAGTTATTGCTCAGCGGTGGCAGCAGCCAACTCAGCTTCCTTTCGGGCTTTGTTAGCAGCCGGATCTCAG
TGGTGGTGGTGGTGGTGCTCGAGTGCGGCCGCAAGCTTGTCGACGGAGCTCGAATTCGGATCCTCA
[318 nt withheld, positions 207-524]
TGTCTCCCCAGGCAGGAGCCCAGGCCCGGGCTCCAGGCCATCCGCCTCGCCGTCAGACACCTCCAGTGGG
GGGCTCTGCCGCTCGCCCTCCTCCTCATCTGAGCTGGGCTGGGCTGGGGACAGGGATGGGTACTGGAGGC
ACATCCGGGGCAGGTAGGAGACCTGGTGGCCAAGACTGGGATGGGGTGGCACCATGGGGGTATCGAGGAC
GTGCATCTGCTCCAGCTCCATGTGGCGGTAGAGCTGCTGCAGCTGCGGGGGCTGCACGCTCTGGAGCTCC
GTGAAGTTGTTCTCGGCGAAGCTCTCGAACTCGCTGTGCACGTGGTGGGGGTGGAAGTCCCAGTAATGGT
CGCTATGGCTCTCCCCATCACTGCTGAGATAGGGGTAATACTCGTGCGTTTGGCGTTGGTATAGATCCGT
GTCATAGGGCACCAGGTCTTCTGATGGAGGGGGGACGAGGGGAAACCCTTCCATTTTGCACGCCTGTAAC
ATGCTAGCCATATGGCTGCCGCGCGGCACCAGGCCGCTGCTGTGATGATGATGATGATGGCTGCTGCCCA
TGGTATATCTCCTTCTTAAAGTTAAACAAAATTATTTCTAGAGGGGAATTGTTATCCGCTCACAATTCCC
CTATAGTGAGTCGTATTAATTTCGCGGGATCGAGATCTCGATCCTCTACGCCGGACGCATCGTGGCCGGC
ATCACCGGCGCCACAGGTGCGGTTGCTGGCGCCTATATCGCCGACATCACCGATGGGGAAGATCGGGCTC
GCCACTTCGGGCTCATGAGCGCTTGTTTCGGCGTGGGTATGGTGGCAGGCCCCGTGGCCGGGGGACTGTT
GGGCGCCATCTCCTTGCATGCACCATTCCTTGCGGCGGCGGTGCTCAACGGCCTCAACCTACTACTGGGC
TGCTTCCTAATGCAGGAGTCGCATAAGGGAGAGCGTCGAGATCCCGGACACCATCGAATGGCGCAAAACC
TTTCGCGGTATGGCATGATAGCGCCCGGAAGAGAGTCAATTCAGGGTGGTGAATGTGAAACCAGTAACGT
TATACGATGTCGCAGAGTATGCCGGTGTCTCTTATCAGACCGTTTCCCGCGTGGTGAACCAGGCCAGCCA
CGTTTCTGCGAAAACGCGGGAAAAAGTGGAAGCGGCGATGGCGGAGCTGAATTACATTCCCAACCGCGTG
GCACAACAACTGGCGGGCAAACAGTCGTTGCTGATTGGCGTTGCCACCTCCAGTCTGGCCCTGCACGCGC
CGTCGCAAATTGTCGCGGCGATTAAATCTCGCGCCGATCAACTGGGTGCCAGCGTGGTGGTGTCGATGGT
AGAACGAAGCGGCGTCGAAGCCTGTAAAGCGGCGGTGCACAATCTTCTCGCGCAACGCGTCAGTGGGCTG
ATCATTAACTATCCGCTGGATGACCAGGATGCCATTGCTGTGGAAGCTGCCTGCACTAATGTTCCGGCGT
TATTTCTTGATGTCTCTGACCAGACACCCATCAACAGTATTATTTTCTCCCATGAAGACGGTACGCGACT
GGGCGTGGAGCATCTGGTCGCATTGGGTCACCAGCAAATCGCGCTGTTAGCGGGCCCATTAAGTTCTGTC
TCGGCGCGTCTGCGTCTGGCTGGCTGGCATAAATATCTCACTCGCAATCAAATTCAGCCGATAGCGGAAC
GGGAAGGCGACTGGAGTGCCATGTCCGGTTTTCAACAAACCATGCAAATGCTGAATGAGGGCATCGTTCC
CACTGCGATGCTGGTTGCCAACGATCAGATGGCGCTGGGCGCAATGCGCGCCATTACCGAGTCCGGGCTG
CGCGTTGGTGCGGATATCTCGGTAGTGGGATACGACGATACCGAAGACAGCTCATGTTATATCCCGCCGT
TAACCACCATCAAACAGGATTTTCGCCTGCTGGGGCAAACCAGCGTGGACCGCTTGCTGCAACTCTCTCA
GGGCCAGGCGGTGAAGGGCAATCAGCTGTTGCCCGTCTCACTGGTGAAAAGAAAAACCACCCTGGCGCCC
AATACGCAAACCGCCTCTCCCCGCGCGTTGGCCGATTCATTAATGCAGCTGGCACGACAGGTTTCCCGAC
TGGAAAGCGGGCAGTGAGCGCAACGCAATTAATGTAAGTTAGCTCACTCATTAGGCACCGGGATCTCGAC
CGATGCCCTTGAGAGCCTTCAACCCAGTCAGCTCCTTCCGGTGGGCGCGGGGCATGACTATCGTCGCCGC
ACTTATGACTGTCTTCTTTATCATGCAACTCGTAGGACAGGTGCCGGCAGCGCTCTGGGTCATTTTCGGC
GAGGACCGCTTTCGCTGGAGCGCGACGATGATCGGCCTGTCGCTTGCGGTATTCGGAATCTTGCACGCCC
TCGCTCAAGCCTTCGTCACTGGTCCCGCCACCAAACGTTTCGGCGAGAAGCAGGCCATTATCGCCGGCAT
GGCGGCCCCACGGGTGCGCATGATCGTGCTCCTGTCGTTGAGGACCCGGCTAGGCTGGCGGGGTTGCCTT
ACTGGTTAGCAGAATGAATCACCGATACGCGAGCGAACGTGAAGCGACTGCTGCTGCAAAACGTCTGCGA
CCTGAGCAACAACATGAATGGTCTTCGGTTTCCGTGTTTCGTAAAGTCTGGAAACGCGGAAGTCAGCGCC
CTGCACCATTATGTTCCGGATCTGCATCGCAGGATGCTGCTGGCTACCCTGTGGAACACCTACATCTGTA
TTAACGAAGCGCTGGCATTGACCCTGAGTGATTTTTCTCTGGTCCCGCCGCATCCATACCGCCAGTTGTT
TACCCTCACAACGTTCCAGTAACCGGGCATGTTCATCATCAGTAACCCGTATCGTGAGCATCCTCTCTCG
TTTCATCGGTATCATTACCCCCATGAACAGAAATCCCCCTTACACGGAGGCATCAGTGACCAAACAGGAA
AAAACCGCCCTTAACATGGCCCGCTTTATCAGAAGCCAGACATTAACGCTTCTGGAGAAACTCAACGAGC
TGGACGCGGATGAACAGGCAGACATCTGTGAATCGCTTCACGACCACGCTGATGAGCTTTACCGCAGCTG
CCTCGCGCGTTTCGGTGATGACGGTGAAAACCTCTGACACATGCAGCTCCCGGAGACGGTCACAGCTTGT
CTGTAAGCGGATGCCGGGAGCAGACAAGCCCGTCAGGGCGCGTCAGCGGGTGTTGGCGGGTGTCGGGGCG
CAGCCATGACCCAGTCACGTAGCGATAGCGGAGTGTATACTGGCTTAACTATGCGGCATCAGAGCAGATT
GTACTGAGAGTGCACCATTGCGGTGTGAAATACCGCACAGATGCGTAAGGAGAAAATACCGCATCAGGCG
CTCTTCCGCTTCCTCGCTCACTGACTCGCTGCGCTCGGTCGTTCGGCTGCGGCGAGCGGTATCAGCTCAC
TCAAAGGCGGTAATACGGTTATCCACAGAATCAGGGGATAACGCAGGAAAGAACATGTGAGCAAAAGGCC
AGCAAAAGGCCAGGAACCGTAAAAAGGCCGCGTTGCTGGCGTTTTTCCATAGGCTCCGCCCCCCTGACGA
GCATCACAAAAATCGACGCTCAAGTCAGAGGTGGCGAAACCCGACAGGACTATAAAGATACCAGGCGTTT
CCCCCTGGAAGCTCCCTCGTGCGCTCTCCTGTTCCGACCCTGCCGCTTACCGGATACCTGTCCGCCTTTC
TCCCTTCGGGAAGCGTGGCGCTTTCTCATAGCTCACGCTGTAGGTATCTCAGTTCGGTGTAGGTCGTTCG
CTCCAAGCTGGGCTGTGTGCACGAACCCCCCGTTCAGCCCGACCGCTGCGCCTTATCCGGTAACTATCGT
CTTGAGTCCAACCCGGTAAGACACGACTTATCGCCACTGGCAGCAGCCACTGGTAACAGGATTAGCAGAG
CGAGGTATGTAGGCGGTGCTACAGAGTTCTTGAAGTGGTGGCCTAACTACGGCTACACTAGAAGGACAGT
ATTTGGTATCTGCGCTCTGCTGAAGCCAGTTACCTTCGGAAAAAGAGTTGGTAGCTCTTGATCCGGCAAA
CAAACCACCGCTGGTAGCGGTGGTTTTTTTGTTTGCAAGCAGCAGATTACGCGCAGAAAAAAAGGATCTC
AAGAAGATCCTTTGATCTTTTCTACGGGGTCTGACGCTCAGTGGAACGAAAACTCACGTTAAGGGATTTT
GGTCATGAACAATAAAACTGTCTGCTTACATAAACAGTAATACAAGGGGTGTTATGAGCCATATTCAACG
GGAAACGTCTTGCTCTAGGCCGCGATTAAATTCCAACATGGATGCTGATTTATATGGGTATAAATGGGCT
CGCGATAATGTCGGGCAATCAGGTGCGACAATCTATCGATTGTATGGGAAGCCCGATGCGCCAGAGTTGT
TTCTGAAACATGGCAAAGGTAGCGTTGCCAATGATGTTACAGATGAGATGGTCAGACTAAACTGGCTGAC
GGAATTTATGCCTCTTCCGACCATCAAGCATTTTATCCGTACTCCTGATGATGCATGGTTACTCACCACT
GCGATCCCCGGGAAAACAGCATTCCAGGTATTAGAAGAATATCCTGATTCAGGTGAAAATATTGTTGATG
CGCTGGCAGTGTTCCTGCGCCGGTTGCATTCGATTCCTGTTTGTAATTGTCCTTTTAACAGCGATCGCGT
ATTTCGTCTCGCTCAGGCGCAATCACGAATGAATAACGGTTTGGTTGATGCGAGTGATTTTGATGACGAG
CGTAATGGCTGGCCTGTTGAACAAGTCTGGAAAGAAATGCATAAACTTTTGCCATTCTCACCGGATTCAG
TCGTCACTCATGGTGATTTCTCACTTGATAACCTTATTTTTGACGAGGGGAAATTAATAGGTTGTATTGA
TGTTGGACGAGTCGGAATCGCAGACCGATACCAGGATCTTGCCATCCTATGGAACTGCCTCGGTGAGTTT
TCTCCTTCATTACAGAAACGGCTTTTTCAAAAATATGGTATTGATAATCCTGATATGAATAAATTGCAGT
TTCATTTGATGCTCGATGAGTTTTTCTAAGAATTAATTCATGAGCGGATACATATTTGAATGTATTTAGA
AAAATAAACAAATAGGGGTTCCGCGCACATTTCCCCGAAAAGTGCCACCTAAATTGTAAGCGTTAATATT
TTGTTAAAATTCGCGTTAAATTTTTGTTAAATCAGCTCATTTTTTAACCAATAGGCCGAAATCGGCAAAA
TCCCTTATAAATCAAAAGAATAGACCGAGATAGGGT
[37 nt withheld, positions 5811-5847]
AAAGAACGTGGACTCCAACGTCAAAGG
[49 nt withheld, positions 5875-5923]
T
[91 nt withheld, positions 5925-6015]
G
[124 nt withheld, positions 6017-6140]
CCCATTCGCCA
Features (pLannotate 1.2.2; 21 found; start..end, strand, type, name):
     26..73      -  terminator     T7 terminator: transcription terminator for bacteriophage T7 RNA polymerase
     81..130     -  CDS            SET1 (fragment): solubility-enhancement tag derived from T7 phage gene 10B
    140..157     -  CDS            9xHis (fragment): 9xHis affinity tag
    207..1016    -  CDS            SPI1 (sequence partly withheld): SPI1_HUMAN - Experimental evidence at protein level: Swiss-Prot protein existence level 1. Binds to the PU-box, a purine-rich DNA sequence (5'-GAGGAA- 3') that can act as a lymphoid-specific enhancer. This protein is a transcriptional activator that may be specifically involved in the differentiation or activation of macrophages or B-cells. Also binds RNA and may modulate pre-mRNA splicing (By similarity). From Homo sapiens (Human).
   1029..1046    -  CDS            thrombin site: thrombin recognition and cleavage site
   1057..1073    -  CDS            capTEV™ (fragment): composite tag for in vivo biotinylation, TEV protease cleavage, and 6xHis tagging
   1092..1114    -  RBS            RBS: efficient ribosome binding site from bacteriophage T7 gene 10 (Olins and Rangwala, 1989)
   1129..1153    -  protein_bind   lac operator: The lac repressor binds to the lac operator to inhibit transcription in E. coli. This inhibition can be relieved by adding lactose or isopropyl-β-D-thiogalactopyranoside (IPTG). lac repressor encoded by lacI
   1154..1172    -  promoter       T7 promoter: promoter for bacteriophage T7 RNA polymerase
   1194..1473    +  CDS            TcR (fragment): tetracycline efflux protein; tet; confers resistance to tetracycline
   1481..1558    +  promoter       lacI promoter: lacI
   1559..2641    +  CDS            lacI: lac repressor; lacI; The lac repressor binds to the lac operator to inhibit transcription in E. coli. This inhibition can be relieved by adding lactose or isopropyl-β-D-thiogalactopyranoside (IPTG).
   2654..2675    +  protein_bind   CAP binding site: CAP binding activates transcription in the presence of cAMP. E. coli catabolite activator protein
   2690..2981    +  CDS            TcR (fragment): tetracycline efflux protein; tet; confers resistance to tetracycline
   3053..3433    -  CDS            YPB1_ECOLX: Protein predicted: Swiss-Prot protein existence level 4. From Escherichia coli.
   3450..3641    +  CDS            rop: Rop protein, which maintains plasmids at low copy number; rop
   3743..3882    +  misc_feature   bom: basis of mobility region from pBR322
   4068..4656    -  rep_origin     ori: high-copy-number ColE1/pMB1/pBR322/pUC origin of replication
   4778..5593    +  CDS            KanR: aminoglycoside phosphotransferase; aph(3')-Ia; confers resistance to kanamycin in bacteria or G418 (Geneticin®) in eukaryotes
   5602..5659    -  promoter       AmpR promoter (fragment): bla
   5712..6140    -  rep_origin     f1 ori (sequence partly withheld): f1 bacteriophage origin of replication; arrow indicates direction of (+) strand synthesis
