[The description below was written by a language model from this plasmid's Addgene catalogue record and pLannotate feature annotations shown in this document.]
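Description:
SPI1_pet28a is a bacterial expression plasmid built on the pET28a backbone for producing the human ETS-family transcription factor SPI1 (also known as PU.1) in E. coli. The 816 bp insert, described by the depositor as equivalent to the coding sequence of a reference SPI1 transcript, was placed between the NheI and BamHI sites of the polylinker. The full sequenced plasmid is about 6.15 kb. It is selected with kanamycin through the aph(3')-Ia KanR gene and replicates from a ColE1/pBR322-type origin accompanied by the rop gene and the bom mobility region. The catalogue entry lists it as high copy, although rop normally moderates copy number. An f1 origin is also present, and the short TcR and AmpR promoter fragments in the annotation are backbone remnants rather than functional markers.

Expression is driven by the T7 promoter with an adjacent lac operator, followed by the phage T7 gene 10 ribosome binding site and ending at the T7 terminator. The plasmid carries its own lacI gene, so transcription is repressed until IPTG is added, and it requires a host that supplies T7 RNA polymerase. SPI1 is fused at its N terminus to the backbone 6xHis tag, with a thrombin cleavage site between tag and protein so the tag can be removed after affinity purification. The feature table labels the N-terminal histidine stretch as a fragment of a composite tag. It also shows the backbone's downstream His sequence, but the record does not say whether the insert's stop codon excludes it from the product. The recorded purpose is bacterial expression of SPI1. The associated study compared MAPK specificity across ETS transcription factors, which suggests the plasmid supplied purified recombinant protein for that work.
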