Addgene plasmid #131653: SPI1_pet28a
Purpose: Bacterial expression of ETS gene SPI1
Depositing lab: Peter Hollenhorst. Depositing organization: Indiana University, Bloomington. Publication: Comparison of MAPK specificity across the ETS transcription factor family identifies a high-affinity ERK interaction required for ERG function in prostate cells. Selvaraj N, Kedage V, Hollenhorst PC. Cell Commun Signal. 2015 Feb 19;13:12. doi: 10.1186/s12964-015-0089-7. PubMed 25885538.
Backbone
  Vector backbone: pet28a
  Backbone manufacturer: EMD Biosciences
  Backbone size w/o insert (bp): 5369
  Vector type: Bacterial Expression
Growth in bacteria
  Bacterial resistance: Kanamycin, 50 μg/mL
  Growth temperature: 37°C
  Growth strain: DH5alpha
  Copy number: High Copy
Gene/Insert
  Gene/Insert name: SPI1 (alt name: PU.1)
  Species: H. sapiens (human)
  Insert size (bp): 816
  Entrez Gene: SPI1 (a.k.a. AGM10, OF, PU.1, SFPI1, SPI-1, SPI-A)
  Tag / fusion protein: 6xHis (N terminal on backbone)
  Cloning method: Restriction Enzyme; 5′ cloning site Nhe1 (unknown if destroyed); 3′ cloning site BamH1 (unknown if destroyed)
  Sequencing primers: 5′ T7 Fwd
Terms and licenses: Academic/Nonprofit Terms; Industry Terms: Not Available to Industry
Depositor comments: insert equivalent to CDS in NM_001080547
How to cite: SPI1_pet28a was a gift from Peter Hollenhorst (Addgene plasmid # 131653 ; http://n2t.net/addgene:131653 ; RRID:Addgene_131653)
